>Addgene plasmid #99557 | p413TEF-NYFP | addgene full sequence | sequence record 189333 | Addgene NGS Result
GAAAGCGGGCAGTGAGCGCAACGCAATTAATGTGAGTTAGCTCACTCATTAGGCACCCCAGGCTTTACAC
TTTATGCTTCCGGCTCGTATGTTGTGTGGAATTGTGAGCGGATAACAATTTCACACAGGAAACAGCTATG
ACCATGATTACGCCAAGCGCGCAATTAACCCTCACTAAAGGGAACAAAAGCTGGAGCTCATAGCTTCAAA
ATGTTTCTACTCCTTTTTTACTCTTCCAGATTTTCTCGGACTCCGCGCATCGCCGTACCACTTCAAAACA
CCCAAGCACAGCATACTAAATTTCCCCTCTTTCTTCCTCTAGGGTGTCGTTAATTACCCGTACTAAAGGT
TTGGAAAAGAAAAAAGAGACCGCCTCGTTTCTTTTTCTTCGTCGAAAAAGGCAATAAAAATTTTTATCAC
GTTTCTTTTTCTTGAAAATTTTTTTTTTGATTTTTTTCTCTTTCGATGACCTCCCATTGATATTTAAGTT
AATAAACGGTCTTCAATTTCTCAAGTTTCAGTTTCATTTTTCTTGTTCTATTACAACTTTTTTTACTTCT
TGCTCATTAGAAAGAAAGCATAGCAATCTAATCTAAGTTTTCTAGAACTAGTATGGATTTCTTTAATTTG
AATAATAATAATAATAATAATAATACTACTACTACTACTACTACTACCAATAACAATAATACTAATAATA
ATAATACTAATAATAATAATAATCCTGCTAATAATACCAATAACAACAATAGCACAGGCCATAGTAGTAA
TACTAATAACAATACTAATAACAACAATACGAATACCGGAGCCAGTGGTGTAGACGATTTTCAGAATTTT
TTCGACCCAAAACCTTTTGACCAGAATTTGGATTCCAACAATAACAACAGTAATAGTAATAACAATGATA
ACAATAACAGTAACACGGTAGCCTCCAGCACGAACTTTACTTCTCCAACAGCAGTCGTTAATAATGCCGC
TCCTGCTAATGTTACCGGTGGAAAAGCTGCTAATTTCATTCAGAACCAGTCTCCCCAATTCAATTCTCCA
TATGACTCAAACAATTCCAACACAAATTTAAACAGCCTGTCTCCTCAGGCTATTTTAGCCAAGAATTCAA
TCATTGATTCTTCCAATTTACCTCTTCAAGCTCAACAACAGCTATATGGCGGTAACAATAATAATAATAG
CACCGGAATTGCGAACGATAATGTAATAACACCCCATTTTATCACCAATGTTCAATCCATCAGTCAAAAT
TCCTCATCTTCTACTCCGAACACAAACTCTAACTCTACTCCGAATGCAAATCAACAATTTTTGCCATTCA
ATAACAGTGCTTCCAATAATGGTAATTTGACGTCTAACCAGCTTATTTCTAATTACGCTGCTTCAAATTC
AATGGACAGATCATCCTCTGCAAGCAATGAATTTGTTCCGAACACAAGTGACAACAACAACAACAGTAAT
AACCATAATATGCGTAATAACAGCAATAATAAAACGAGCAATAACAATAATGTCACTGCCGTGCCTGCTG
CAACTCCCGCTAATACCAATAATTCAACTTCAAACGCAAATACAGTGTTCTCTGCCCGGGATCCACCGGT
CGCCACCATGGTGAGCAAGGGCGAGGAGCTGTTCACCGGGGTGGTGCCCATCCTGGTCGAGCTGGACGGC
GACGTAAACGGCCACAAGTTCAGCGTGTCCGGCGAGGGCGAGGGCGATGCCACCTACGGCAAGCTGACCC
TGAAGTTCATCTGCACCACCGGCAAGCTGCCCGTGCCCTGGCCCACCCTCGTGACCACCTTCGGCTACGG
CCTGCAGTGCTTCGCCCGCTACCCCGACCACATGAAGCAGCACGACTTCTTCAAGTCCGCCATGCCCGAA
GGCTACGTCCAGGAGCGCACCATCTTCTTCAAGGACGACGGCAACTACAAGACCCGCGCCGAGGTGAAGT
TCGAGGGCGACACCCTGGTGAACCGCATCGAGCTGAAGGGCATCGACTTCAAGGAGGACGGCAACATCCT
GGGGCACAAGCTGGAGTACAACTACAACAGCCACAACGTCTATATCATGGCCGACAAGCAGAAGAACGGC
ATCAAGGTGAACTTCAAGATCCGCCACAACATCGAGGACGGCAGCGTGCAGCTCGCCGACCACTACCAGC
AGAACACCCCCATCGGCGACGGCCCCGTGCTGCTGCCCGACAACCACTACCTGAGCTACCAGTCCGCCCT
GAGCAAAGACCCCAACGAGAAGCGCGATCACATGGTCCTGCTGGAGTTCGTGACCGCCGCCGGGATCACT
CTCGGCATGGACGAGCTGTACAAGTAAAGCGGCCTCGAGTCATGTAATTAGTTATGTCACGCTTACATTC
ACGCCCTCCCCCCACATCCGCTCTAACCGAAAAGGAAGGAGTTAGACAACCTGAAGTCTAGGTCCCTATT
TATTTTTTTATAGTTATGTTAGTATTAAGAACGTTATTTATATTTCAAATTTTTCTTTTTTTTCTGTACA
GACGCGTGTACGCATGTAACATTATACTGAAAACCTTGCTTGAGAAGGTTTTGGGACGCTCGAAGGCTTT
AATTTGCGGCCGGTACCCAATTCGCCCTATAGTGAGTCGTATTACGCGCGCTCACTGGCCGTCGTTTTAC
AACGTCGTGACTGGGAAAACCCTGGCGTTACCCAACTTAATCGCCTTGCAGCACATCCCCCTTTCGCCAG
CTGGCGTAATAGCGAAGAGGCCCGCACCGATCGCCCTTCCCAACAGTTGCGCAGCCTGAATGGCGAATGG
[124 nt withheld, positions 2801-2924]
C
[91 nt withheld, positions 2926-3016]
A
[49 nt withheld, positions 3018-3066]
CCTTTGACGTTGGAGTCCACGTTCTTT
[37 nt withheld, positions 3094-3130]
ACCCTATCTCGGTCTATTCTTTTGATTTATAAGGGATTTTGCCGATTTCGGCCTATTGGTTAAAAAATGA
GCTGATTTAACAAAAATTTAACGCGAATTTTAACAAAATATTAACGCTTACAATTTCCTGATGCGGTATT
TTCTCCTTACGCATCTGTGCGGTATTTCACACCGCATAGATCCGTCGAGTTCAAGAGAAAAAAAAAGAAA
AAGCAAAAAGAAAAAAGGAAAGCGCGCCTCGTTCAGAATGACACGTATAGAATGATGCATTACCTTGTCA
TCTTCAGTATCATACTGTTCGTATACATACTTACTGACATTCATAGGTATACATATATACACATGTATAT
ATATCGTATGCTGCAGCTTTAAATAATCGGTGTCACTACATAAGAACACCTTTGGTGGAGGGAACATCGT
TGGTACCATTGGGCGAGGTGGCTTCTCTTATGGCAACCGCAAGAGCCTTGAACGCACTCTCACTACGGTG
ATGATCATTCTTGCCTCGCAGACAATCAACGTGGAGGGTAATTCTGCTAGCCTCTGCAAAGCTTTCAAGA
AAATGCGGGATCATCTCGCAAGAGAGATCTCCTACTTTCTCCCTTTGCAAACCAAGTTCGACAACTGCGT
ACGGCCTGTTCGAAAGATCTACCACCGCTCTGGAAAGTGCCTCATCCAAAGGCGCAAATCCTGATCCAAA
CCTTTTTACTCCACGCACGGCCCCTAGGGCCTCTTTAAAAGCTTGACCGAGAGCAATCCCGCAGTCTTCA
GTGGTGTGATGGTCGTCTATGTGTAAGTCACCAATGCACTCAACGATTAGCGACCAGCCGGAATGCTTGG
CCAGAGCATGTATCATATGGTCCAGAAACCCTATACCTGTGTGGACGTTAATCACTTGCGATTGTGTGGC
CTGTTCTGCTACTGCTTCTGCCTCTTTTTCTGGGAAGATCGAGTGCTCTATCGCTAGGGGACCACCCTTT
AAAGAGATCGCAATCTGAATCTTGGTTTCATTTGTAATACGCTTTACTAGGGCTTTCTGCTCTGTCATCT
TTGCCTTCGTTTATCTTGCCTGCTCATTTTTTAGTATATTCTTCGAAGAAATCACATTACTTTATATAAT
GTATAATTCATTATGTGATAATGCCAATCGCTAAGAAAAAAAAAGAGTCATCCGCTAGGTGGAAAAAAAA
AAATGAAAATCATTACCGAGGCATAAAAAAATATAGAGTGTACTAGAGGAGGCCAAGAGTAATAGAAAAA
GAAAATTGCGGGAAAGGACTGTGTTATGACTTCCCTGACTAATGCCGTGTTCAAACGATACCTGGCAGTG
ACTCCTAGCGCTCACCAAGCTCTTAAAACGGGAATTTATGGTGCACTCTCAGTACAATCTGCTCTGATGC
CGCATAGTTAAGCCAGCCCCGACACCCGCCAACACCCGCTGACGCGCCCTGACGGGCTTGTCTGCTCCCG
GCATCCGCTTACAGACAAGCTGTGACCGTCTCCGGGAGCTGCATGTGTCAGAGGTTTTCACCGTCATCAC
CGAAACGCGCGAGACGAAAGGGCCTCGTGATACGCCTATTTTTATAGGTTAATGTCATGATAATAATGGT
TTCTTAGGGTCCTTTTCATCACGTGCTATAAAAATAATTATAATTTAAATTTTTTAATATAAATATATAA
ATTAAAAATAGAAAGTAAAAAAAGAAATTAAAGAAAAAATAGTTTTTGTTTTCCGAAGATGTAAAAGACT
CTAGGGGGATCGCCAACAAATACTACCTTTTATCTTGCTCTTCCTGCTCTCAGGTATTAATGCCGAATTG
TTTCATCTTGTCTGTGTAGAAGACCACACACGAAAATCCTGTGATTTTACATTTTACTTATCGTTAATCG
AATGTATATCTATTTAATCTGCTTTTCTTGTCTAATAAATATATATGTAAAGTACGCTTTTTGTTGAAAT
TTTTTAAACCTTTGTTTATTTTTTTTTCTTCATTCCGTAACTCTTCTACCTTCTTTATTTACTTTCTAAA
ATCCAAATACAAAACATAAAAATAAATAAACACAGAGTAAATTCCCAAATTATTCCATCATTAAAAGATA
CGAGGCGCGTGTAAGTTACAGGCAAGCGATCCGTCAGGTGGCACTTTTCGGGGAAATGTGCGCGGAACCC
CTATTTGTTTATTTTTCTAAATACATTCAAATATGTATCCGCTCATGAGACAATAACCCTGATAAATGCT
TCAATAATATTGAAAAAGGAAGAGTATGAGTATTCAACATTTCCGTGTCGCCCTTATTCCCTTTTTTGCG
GCATTTTGCCTTCCTGTTTTTGCTCACCCAGAAACGCTGGTGAAAGTAAAAGATGCTGAAGATCAGTTGG
GTGCACGAGTGGGTTACATCGAACTGGATCTCAACAGCGGTAAGATCCTTGAGAGTTTTCGCCCCGAAGA
ACGTTTTCCAATGATGAGCACTTTTAAAGTTCTGCTATGTGGCGCGGTATTATCCCGTATTGACGCCGGG
CAAGAGCAACTCGGTCGCCGCATACACTATTCTCAGAATGACTTGGTTGAGTACTCACCAGTCACAGAAA
AGCATCTTACGGATGGCATGACAGTAAGAGAATTATGCAGTGCTGCCATAACCATGAGTGATAACACTGC
GGCCAACTTACTTCTGACAACGATCGGAGGACCGAAGGAGCTAACCGCTTTTTTGCACAACATGGGGGAT
CATGTAACTCGCCTTGATCGTTGGGAACCGGAGCTGAATGAAGCCATACCAAACGACGAGCGTGACACCA
CGATGCCTGTAGCAATGGCAACAACGTTGCGCAAACTATTAACTGGCGAACTACTTACTCTAGCTTCCCG
GCAACAATTAATAGACTGGATGGAGGCGGATAAAGTTGCAGGACCACTTCTGCGCTCGGCCCTTCCGGCT
GGCTGGTTTATTGCTGATAAATCTGGAGCCGGTGAGCGTGGGTCTCGCGGTATCATTGCAGCACTGGGGC
CAGATGGTAAGCCCTCCCGTATCGTAGTTATCTACACGACGGGGAGTCAGGCAACTATGGATGAACGAAA
TAGACAGATCGCTGAGATAGGTGCCTCACTGATTAAGCATTGGTAACTGTCAGACCAAGTTTACTCATAT
ATACTTTAGATTGATTTAAAACTTCATTTTTAATTTAAAAGGATCTAGGTGAAGATCCTTTTTGATAATC
TCATGACCAAAATCCCTTAACGTGAGTTTTCGTTCCACTGAGCGTCAGACCCCGTAGAAAAGATCAAAGG
ATCTTCTTGAGATCCTTTTTTTCTGCGCGTAATCTGCTGCTTGCAAACAAAAAAACCACCGCTACCAGCG
GTGGTTTGTTTGCCGGATCAAGAGCTACCAACTCTTTTTCCGAAGGTAACTGGCTTCAGCAGAGCGCAGA
TACCAAATACTGTTCTTCTAGTGTAGCCGTAGTTAGGCCACCACTTCAAGAACTCTGTAGCACCGCCTAC
ATACCTCGCTCTGCTAATCCTGTTACCAGTGGCTGCTGCCAGTGGCGATAAGTCGTGTCTTACCGGGTTG
GACTCAAGACGATAGTTACCGGATAAGGCGCAGCGGTCGGGCTGAACGGGGGGTTCGTGCACACAGCCCA
GCTTGGAGCGAACGACCTACACCGAACTGAGATACCTACAGCGTGAGCTATGAGAAAGCGCCACGCTTCC
CGAAGGGAGAAAGGCGGACAGGTATCCGGTAAGCGGCAGGGTCGGAACAGGAGAGCGCACGAGGGAGCTT
CCAGGGGGAAACGCCTGGTATCTTTATAGTCCTGTCGGGTTTCGCCACCTCTGACTTGAGCGTCGATTTT
TGTGATGCTCGTCAGGGGGGCGGAGCCTATGGAAAAACGCCAGCAACGCGGCCTTTTTACGGTTCCTGGC
CTTTTGCTGGCCTTTTGCTCACATGTTCTTTCCTGCGTTATCCCCTGATTCTGTGGATAACCGTATTACC
GCCTTTGAGTGAGCTGATACCGCTCGCCGCAGCCGAACGACCGAGCGCAGCGAGTCAGTGAGCGAGGAAG
CGGAAGAGCGCCCAATACGCAAACCGCCTCTCCCCGCGCGTTGGCCGATTCATTAATGCAGCTGGCACGA
CAGGTTTCCCGACTG
Features (pLannotate 1.2.2; 22 found; start..end, strand, type, name):
     28..49      +  protein_bind   CAP binding site: CAP binding activates transcription in the presence of cAMP. E. coli catabolite activator protein
     64..94      +  promoter       lac promoter: promoter for the E. coli lac operon
    102..118     +  protein_bind   lac operator: The lac repressor binds to the lac operator to inhibit transcription in E. coli. This inhibition can be relieved by adding lactose or isopropyl-β-D-thiogalactopyranoside (IPTG). lac repressor encoded by lacI
    163..181     +  promoter       T3 promoter: promoter for bacteriophage T3 RNA polymerase
    199..597     +  promoter       TEF1 promoter: S. cerevisiae TEF1; promoter for EF-1α
    613..1599    +  CDS            SWI1 (fragment): SWI1_YEAST - Also known as ADR6, GAM3. Experimental evidence at protein level: Swiss-Prot protein existence level 1. Involved in transcriptional activation. Component of the SWI/SNF complex, an ATP-dependent chromatin remodeling complex, which is required for the positive and negative regulation of gene expression of a large number of genes. It changes chromatin structure by altering DNA-histone contacts within a nucleosome, leading eventually to a change in nucleosome position, thus facilitating or repressing binding of gene-specific transcription factors. From Saccharomyces cerevisiae (strai
   1618..2337    +  CDS            EYFP: enhanced YFP mammalian codon-optimized
   2350..2597    +  terminator     CYC1 terminator: S. cerevisiae CYC1; transcription terminator for CYC1
   2616..2634    -  promoter       T7 promoter: promoter for bacteriophage T7 RNA polymerase
   2642..2797    +  CDS            lacZα (fragment): LacZα fragment of β-galactosidase; lacZ fragment
   2801..3229    +  rep_origin     f1 ori (sequence partly withheld): f1 bacteriophage origin of replication; arrow indicates direction of (+) strand synthesis
   3257..3308    -  misc_feature   bom (fragment): basis of mobility region from pBR322
   3516..4178    -  CDS            HIS3: imidazoleglycerol-phosphate dehydratase, required for histidine biosynthesis; S. cerevisiae HIS3; yeast auxotrophic marker
   4179..4366    -  promoter       HIS3 promoter: S. cerevisiae HIS3
   4416..4496    +  CDS            MRM1 (fragment): MRM1_YEAST - Also known as PET56 From Saccharomyces cerevisiae (strain ATCC 204508 / S288c) (Baker's yeast).
   4497..4546    -  misc_feature   bom (fragment): basis of mobility region from pBR322
   4648..4683    -  CDS            rop (fragment): Rop protein, which maintains plasmids at low copy number; rop
   4758..5261    +  misc_feature   CEN/ARS: S. cerevisiae CEN6 centromere fused to an autonomously replicating sequence
   5291..5395    +  promoter       AmpR promoter: bla
   5396..6256    +  CDS            AmpR: β-lactamase; bla; confers resistance to ampicillin, carbenicillin, and related antibiotics
   6427..7015    +  rep_origin     ori: high-copy-number ColE1/pMB1/pBR322/pUC origin of replication
   7198..15      +  CDS            lacI (fragment) (across the origin): lac repressor; lacI; The lac repressor binds to the lac operator to inhibit transcription in E. coli. This inhibition can be relieved by adding lactose or isopropyl-β-D-thiogalactopyranoside (IPTG).
