[The description below was written by a language model from this plasmid's Addgene catalogue record and pLannotate feature annotations shown in this document.]
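Description:
p413TEF-NYFP is a yeast–E. coli shuttle expression plasmid of about 7.3 kb built on the p413TEF1 backbone. In Saccharomyces cerevisiae it is maintained through a CEN6/ARS element, which makes it behave as a stable, low-copy centromeric plasmid, and it is selected by complementation of histidine auxotrophy with the HIS3 marker under its own promoter. In bacteria it replicates from a high-copy ColE1/pUC-type origin and is selected with ampicillin via the β-lactamase gene. The backbone also carries an f1 phage origin, flanking T3 and T7 promoters, and remnants of the lac promoter/operator, lacZα and lacI, which are carried over from the parental cloning vector and play no part in yeast expression.

The expression cassette places the constitutive yeast TEF1 promoter upstream of a fragment of SWI1 encoding the asparagine-rich amino-terminal region (residues 1–327), cloned between SpeI and XhoI sites and fused at its C terminus to EYFP, with the CYC1 terminator ending the transcript. Swi1 is a subunit of the SWI/SNF chromatin-remodelling complex and is the protein determinant of the [SWI+] prion. According to the record, the fluorescent fusion serves two purposes. It acts as a reporter of the conformational state of Swi1 in living cells, presumably by the usual prion-reporter readout of diffuse versus aggregated fluorescence, although the record does not describe this. Its expression can also be used to induce de novo [SWI+]. The plasmid is therefore a tool for studying the formation and propagation of this yeast prion.
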