Addgene plasmid #99557: p413TEF-NYFP
Purpose: Expresses Swi1 NQ-YFP to monitor Swi1 state or induce [SWI+].
Depositing lab: Liming Li. Depositing organization: Northwestern University. Publication: Analysis of [SWI+ ] formation and propagation events. Du Z, Goncharoff DK, Cheng X, Li L. Mol Microbiol. 2017 Apr;104(1):105-124. doi: 10.1111/mmi.13616. Epub 2017 Jan 26. PubMed 28035761.
Backbone
  Vector backbone: p413TEF1
  Backbone manufacturer: ATCC
  Vector type: Yeast Expression
  Selectable markers: HIS3
Growth in bacteria
  Bacterial resistance: Ampicillin, 100 μg/mL
  Growth temperature: 37°C
  Growth strain: DH5alpha
  Copy number: High Copy
Gene/Insert
  Gene/Insert name: Swi1 N-rich region (AA1-327)
  Species: S. cerevisiae (budding yeast)
  Entrez Gene: SWI1 (a.k.a. YPL016W, ADR6, GAM3, LPA1)
  Promoter: TEF1
  Tag / fusion protein: YFP (C terminal on backbone)
  Cloning method: Restriction Enzyme; 5′ cloning site SpeI (not destroyed); 3′ cloning site XhoI (not destroyed)
  Sequencing primers: 5′ TEF1; 3′ CYCter
Terms and licenses: Academic/Nonprofit Terms; Industry Terms: Not Available to Industry
How to cite: p413TEF-NYFP was a gift from Liming Li (Addgene plasmid # 99557 ; http://n2t.net/addgene:99557 ; RRID:Addgene_99557)
